Addgene plasmid #78045: DGKH gRNA (BRDN0001149163)
Purpose: 3rd generation lentiviral gRNA plasmid targeting human DGKH
Depositing lab: John Doench & David Root. Depositing organization: Broad Institute. Publication: Optimized sgRNA design to maximize activity and minimize off-target effects of CRISPR-Cas9. Doench JG, Fusi N, Sullender M, Hegde M, Vaimberg EW, Donovan KF, Smith I, Tothova Z, Wilen C, Orchard R, Virgin HW, Listgarten J, Root DE. Nat Biotechnol. 2016 Jan 18. doi: 10.1038/nbt.3437. PubMed 26780180.
Backbone
  Vector backbone: lentiGuide-Puro
  Backbone manufacturer: Zhang Lab (Addgene plasmid # 52963)
  Vector type: Mammalian Expression, Lentiviral, CRISPR
  Selectable markers: Puromycin
Growth in bacteria
  Bacterial resistance: Ampicillin, 100 μg/mL
  Growth temperature: 37°C
  Growth strain: DH5alpha
  Copy number: High Copy
Gene/Insert
  Gene/Insert name: DGKH (alt names: DGKH; NM_001204504.2)
  gRNA/shRNA sequence: ATCCGGGTCAATAAACGGCG
  Species: H. sapiens (human)
  Entrez Gene: DGKH (a.k.a. RP11-215B13.1, DGKeta)
  Promoter: hU6
  Cloning method: Unknown
  Sequencing primers: 5′ U6-F; 3′ pS2-R
Terms and licenses: Academic/Nonprofit Terms; Industry Terms: Not Available to Industry
Depositor comments: The gRNA was designed to target the following Genbank reference sequence(s): NM_001204504.2,NM_001204505.2,NM_001204506.2,NM_001297429.1,NM_152910.5,NM_178009.4. Note that this plasmid does NOT contain Cas9. It should be used in conjunction with lentiCas9-Blast (Addgene #52962) or otherwise with cell lines already expressing Cas9. Browse the full kinome gRNA library at http://www.addgene.org/pooled-library/broadgpp-human-kinome/ or visit http://www.broadinstitute.org/rnai/public/ for detailed protocols and information.
How to cite: DGKH gRNA (BRDN0001149163) was a gift from John Doench & David Root (Addgene plasmid # 78045 ; http://n2t.net/addgene:78045 ; RRID:Addgene_78045)
