[The description below was written by a language model from this plasmid's Addgene catalogue record and pLannotate feature annotations shown in this document.]
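Description:
DGKH gRNA (BRDN0001149163) is a third-generation lentiviral guide RNA plasmid built on the lentiGuide-Puro backbone, designed to direct Streptococcus pyogenes Cas9 to the human DGKH gene (diacylglycerol kinase eta). It is propagated in E. coli as a high-copy plasmid through a ColE1/pUC-type origin with ampicillin selection from the β-lactamase gene. The backbone also carries an f1 origin, an SV40 origin and poly(A) signal, and lac, T3 and T7 promoter remnants.

The viral transfer region begins with an RSV promoter fused to a truncated HIV-1 5' LTR, which makes genomic RNA production in packaging cells independent of Tat. It continues with the Ψ packaging signal, a gag fragment, the Rev response element and a central polypurine tract, and it ends in a ΔU3 self-inactivating 3' LTR. Two expression units sit between the LTRs. A human U6 RNA polymerase III promoter drives the DGKH-specific spacer joined to the Cas9 guide scaffold. An EF-1α core promoter with its intron A drives puromycin N-acetyltransferase for selection of transduced mammalian cells, followed by a WPRE that enhances transcript expression.

According to the depositor, the guide was designed against several DGKH reference transcripts, and the plasmid belongs to a human kinome gRNA collection produced with optimized sgRNA design rules. The plasmid does not encode Cas9, so it is meant to be used with a separate Cas9 lentiviral vector or in cells that already express Cas9. Its typical use is CRISPR knockout of DGKH. The cloning method is not recorded.
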