Features (pLannotate 1.2.2; 29 found; start..end, strand, type, name):
     14..80      +  CDS            small t antigen (fragment): SV40 (simian virus 40) small t antigen
    106..317     +  promoter       EF-1α core promoter: core promoter for human elongation factor EF-1α
    318..1256    +  intron         EF-1α intron A: intron upstream of the start codon of human EF-1α
   1278..1877    +  CDS            PuroR (fragment): puromycin N-acetyltransferase; pac from Streptomyces; confers resistance to puromycin
   1893..2481    +  misc_feature   WPRE: woodchuck hepatitis virus posttranscriptional regulatory element
   2532..2551    +  misc_feature   cPPT/CTS (fragment): central polypurine tract and central termination sequence of HIV-1
   2553..2786    +  LTR            3' LTR (ΔU3): self-inactivating 3' long terminal repeat (LTR) from HIV-1
   2864..2985    +  polyA_signal   SV40 poly(A) signal: SV40 polyadenylation signal
   3025..3160    +  rep_origin     SV40 ori: SV40 origin of replication
   3181..3199    -  promoter       T7 promoter: promoter for bacteriophage T7 RNA polymerase
   3207..3362    +  CDS            lacZα (fragment): LacZα fragment of β-galactosidase; lacZ fragment
   3367..3795    +  rep_origin     f1 ori (sequence partly withheld): f1 bacteriophage origin of replication; arrow indicates direction of (+) strand synthesis
   3848..3952    +  promoter       AmpR promoter: bla
   3953..4813    +  CDS            AmpR: β-lactamase; bla; confers resistance to ampicillin, carbenicillin, and related antibiotics
   4984..5572    +  rep_origin     ori: high-copy-number ColE1/pMB1/pBR322/pUC origin of replication
   5755..5847    +  CDS            lacI (fragment): lac repressor; lacI; The lac repressor binds to the lac operator to inhibit transcription in E. coli. This inhibition can be relieved by adding lactose or isopropyl-β-D-thiogalactopyranoside (IPTG).
   5860..5881    +  protein_bind   CAP binding site: CAP binding activates transcription in the presence of cAMP. E. coli catabolite activator protein
   5896..5926    +  promoter       lac promoter: promoter for the E. coli lac operon
   5934..5950    +  protein_bind   lac operator: The lac repressor binds to the lac operator to inhibit transcription in E. coli. This inhibition can be relieved by adding lactose or isopropyl-β-D-thiogalactopyranoside (IPTG). lac repressor encoded by lacI
   5995..6013    +  promoter       T3 promoter: promoter for bacteriophage T3 RNA polymerase
   6041..6267    +  promoter       RSV promoter: Rous sarcoma virus enhancer/promoter
   6268..6448    +  LTR            5' LTR (truncated): truncated 5' long terminal repeat (LTR) from HIV-1
   6495..6620    +  misc_feature   HIV-1 Ψ: packaging signal of human immunodeficiency virus type 1
   6604..6967    +  CDS            HIV-1 gag (fragment): gag protein from human immunodeficiency virus 1; gag
   7113..7346    +  misc_feature   RRE: The Rev response element (RRE) of HIV-1 allows for Rev-dependent mRNA export from the nucleus to the cytoplasm.
   7723..7749    +  CDS            Rev (fragment): human immunodeficiency virus 1 (HIV-1) Rev protein; rev; enhances nuclear export of unspliced and incompletely spliced viral mRNAs
   7753..7993    +  promoter       U6 promoter: RNA polymerase III promoter for human U6 snRNA
   8023..8098    +  misc_RNA       gRNA scaffold: guide RNA scaffold for the Streptococcus pyogenes CRISPR/Cas9 system
   8154..8271    +  misc_feature   cPPT/CTS: central polypurine tract and central termination sequence of HIV-1
>Addgene plasmid #78045 | DGKH gRNA (BRDN0001149163) | addgene full sequence | sequence record 188890 | Addgene Assembled Sequence
CCCGGGTGCAAAGATGGATAAAGTTTTAAACAGAGAGGAATCTTTGCAGCTAATGGACCTTCTAGGTCTT
GAAAGGAGTGGGAATTGGCTCCGGTGCCCGTCAGTGGGCAGAGCGCACATCGCCCACAGTCCCCGAGAAG
TTGGGGGGAGGGGTCGGCAATTGATCCGGTGCCTAGAGAAGGTGGCGCGGGGTAAACTGGGAAAGTGATG
TCGTGTACTGGCTCCGCCTTTTTCCCGAGGGTGGGGGAGAACCGTATATAAGTGCAGTAGTCGCCGTGAA
CGTTCTTTTTCGCAACGGGTTTGCCGCCAGAACACAGGTAAGTGCCGTGTGTGGTTCCCGCGGGCCTGGC
CTCTTTACGGGTTATGGCCCTTGCGTGCCTTGAATTACTTCCACCTGGCTGCAGTACGTGATTCTTGATC
CCGAGCTTCGGGTTGGAAGTGGGTGGGAGAGTTCGAGGCCTTGCGCTTAAGGAGCCCCTTCGCCTCGTGC
TTGAGTTGAGGCCTGGCCTGGGCGCTGGGGCCGCCGCGTGCGAATCTGGTGGCACCTTCGCGCCTGTCTC
GCTGCTTTCGATAAGTCTCTAGCCATTTAAAATTTTTGATGACCTGCTGCGACGCTTTTTTTCTGGCAAG
ATAGTCTTGTAAATGCGGGCCAAGATCTGCACACTGGTATTTCGGTTTTTGGGGCCGCGGGCGGCGACGG
GGCCCGTGCGTCCCAGCGCACATGTTCGGCGAGGCGGGGCCTGCGAGCGCGGCCACCGAGAATCGGACGG
GGGTAGTCTCAAGCTGGCCGGCCTGCTCTGGTGCCTGGCCTCGCGCCGCCGTGTATCGCCCCGCCCTGGG
CGGCAAGGCTGGCCCGGTCGGCACCAGTTGCGTGAGCGGAAAGATGGCCGCTTCCCGGCCCTGCTGCAGG
GAGCTCAAAATGGAGGACGCGGCGCTCGGGAGAGCGGGCGGGTGAGTCACCCACACAAAGGAAAAGGGCC
TTTCCGTCCTCAGCCGTCGCTTCATGTGACTCCACGGAGTACCGGGCGCCGTCCAGGCACCTCGATTAGT
TCTCGAGCTTTTGGAGTACGTCGTCTTTAGGTTGGGGGGAGGGGTTTTATGCGATGGAGTTTCCCCACAC
TGAGTGGGTGGAGACTGAAGTTAGGCCAGCTTGGCACTTGATGTAATTCTCCTTGGAATTTGCCCTTTTT
GAGTTTGGATCTTGGTTCATTCTCAAGCCTCAGACAGTGGTTCAAAGTTTTTTTCTTCCATTTCAGGTGT
CGTGACGTACGGCCACCATGACCGAGTACAAGCCCACGGTGCGCCTCGCCACCCGCGACGACGTCCCCAG
GGCCGTACGCACCCTCGCCGCCGCGTTCGCCGACTACCCCGCCACGCGCCACACCGTCGATCCGGACCGC
CACATCGAGCGGGTCACCGAGCTGCAAGAACTCTTCCTCACGCGCGTCGGGCTCGACATCGGCAAGGTGT
GGGTCGCGGACGACGGCGCCGCCGTGGCGGTCTGGACCACGCCGGAGAGCGTCGAAGCGGGGGCGGTGTT
CGCCGAGATCGGCCCGCGCATGGCCGAGTTGAGCGGTTCCCGGCTGGCCGCGCAGCAACAGATGGAAGGC
CTCCTGGCGCCGCACCGGCCCAAGGAGCCCGCGTGGTTCCTGGCCACCGTCGGAGTCTCGCCCGACCACC
AGGGCAAGGGTCTGGGCAGCGCCGTCGTGCTCCCCGGAGTGGAGGCGGCCGAGCGCGCCGGGGTGCCCGC
CTTCCTGGAGACCTCCGCGCCCCGCAACCTCCCCTTCTACGAGCGGCTCGGCTTCACCGTCACCGCCGAC
GTCGAGGTGCCCGAAGGACCGCGCACCTGGTGCATGACCCGCAAGCCCGGTGCCTGAACGCGTTAAGTCG
ACAATCAACCTCTGGATTACAAAATTTGTGAAAGATTGACTGGTATTCTTAACTATGTTGCTCCTTTTAC
GCTATGTGGATACGCTGCTTTAATGCCTTTGTATCATGCTATTGCTTCCCGTATGGCTTTCATTTTCTCC
TCCTTGTATAAATCCTGGTTGCTGTCTCTTTATGAGGAGTTGTGGCCCGTTGTCAGGCAACGTGGCGTGG
TGTGCACTGTGTTTGCTGACGCAACCCCCACTGGTTGGGGCATTGCCACCACCTGTCAGCTCCTTTCCGG
GACTTTCGCTTTCCCCCTCCCTATTGCCACGGCGGAACTCATCGCCGCCTGCCTTGCCCGCTGCTGGACA
GGGGCTCGGCTGTTGGGCACTGACAATTCCGTGGTGTTGTCGGGGAAATCATCGTCCTTTCCTTGGCTGC
TCGCCTGTGTTGCCACCTGGATTCTGCGCGGGACGTCCTTCTGCTACGTCCCTTCGGCCCTCAATCCAGC
GGACCTTCCTTCCCGCGGCCTGCTGCCGGCTCTGCGGCCTCTTCCGCGTCTTCGCCTTCGCCCTCAGACG
AGTCGGATCTCCCTTTGGGCCGCCTCCCCGCGTCGACTTTAAGACCAATGACTTACAAGGCAGCTGTAGA
TCTTAGCCACTTTTTAAAAGAAAAGGGGGGACTGGAAGGGCTAATTCACTCCCAACGAAGACAAGATCTG
CTTTTTGCTTGTACTGGGTCTCTCTGGTTAGACCAGATCTGAGCCTGGGAGCTCTCTGGCTAACTAGGGA
ACCCACTGCTTAAGCCTCAATAAAGCTTGCCTTGAGTGCTTCAAGTAGTGTGTGCCCGTCTGTTGTGTGA
CTCTGGTAACTAGAGATCCCTCAGACCCTTTTAGTCAGTGTGGAAAATCTCTAGCAGTACGTATAGTAGT
TCATGTCATCTTATTATTCAGTATTTATAACTTGCAAAGAAATGAATATCAGAGAGTGAGAGGAACTTGT
TTATTGCAGCTTATAATGGTTACAAATAAAGCAATAGCATCACAAATTTCACAAATAAAGCATTTTTTTC
ACTGCATTCTAGTTGTGGTTTGTCCAAACTCATCAATGTATCTTATCATGTCTGGCTCTAGCTATCCCGC
CCCTAACTCCGCCCATCCCGCCCCTAACTCCGCCCAGTTCCGCCCATTCTCCGCCCCATGGCTGACTAAT
TTTTTTTATTTATGCAGAGGCCGAGGCCGCCTCGGCCTCTGAGCTATTCCAGAAGTAGTGAGGAGGCTTT
TTTGGAGGCCTAGGGACGTACCCAATTCGCCCTATAGTGAGTCGTATTACGCGCGCTCACTGGCCGTCGT
TTTACAACGTCGTGACTGGGAAAACCCTGGCGTTACCCAACTTAATCGCCTTGCAGCACATCCCCCTTTC
GCCAGCTGGCGTAATAGCGAAGAGGCCCGCACCGATCGCCCTTCCCAACAGTTGCGCAGCCTGAATGGCG
AATGGG
[124 nt withheld, positions 3367-3490]
C
[91 nt withheld, positions 3492-3582]
A
[49 nt withheld, positions 3584-3632]
CCTTTGACGTTGGAGTCCACGTTCTTT
[37 nt withheld, positions 3660-3696]
ACCCTATCTCGGTCTATTCTTTTGATTTATAAGGGATTTTGCCGATTTCGGCCTATTGGTTAAAAAATGA
GCTGATTTAACAAAAATTTAACGCGAATTTTAACAAAATATTAACGCTTACAATTTAGGTGGCACTTTTC
GGGGAAATGTGCGCGGAACCCCTATTTGTTTATTTTTCTAAATACATTCAAATATGTATCCGCTCATGAG
ACAATAACCCTGATAAATGCTTCAATAATATTGAAAAAGGAAGAGTATGAGTATTCAACATTTCCGTGTC
GCCCTTATTCCCTTTTTTGCGGCATTTTGCCTTCCTGTTTTTGCTCACCCAGAAACGCTGGTGAAAGTAA
AAGATGCTGAAGATCAGTTGGGTGCACGAGTGGGTTACATCGAACTGGATCTCAACAGCGGTAAGATCCT
TGAGAGTTTTCGCCCCGAAGAACGTTTTCCAATGATGAGCACTTTTAAAGTTCTGCTATGTGGCGCGGTA
TTATCCCGTATTGACGCCGGGCAAGAGCAACTCGGTCGCCGCATACACTATTCTCAGAATGACTTGGTTG
AGTACTCACCAGTCACAGAAAAGCATCTTACGGATGGCATGACAGTAAGAGAATTATGCAGTGCTGCCAT
AACCATGAGTGATAACACTGCGGCCAACTTACTTCTGACAACGATCGGAGGACCGAAGGAGCTAACCGCT
TTTTTGCACAACATGGGGGATCATGTAACTCGCCTTGATCGTTGGGAACCGGAGCTGAATGAAGCCATAC
CAAACGACGAGCGTGACACCACGATGCCTGTAGCAATGGCAACAACGTTGCGCAAACTATTAACTGGCGA
ACTACTTACTCTAGCTTCCCGGCAACAATTAATAGACTGGATGGAGGCGGATAAAGTTGCAGGACCACTT
CTGCGCTCGGCCCTTCCGGCTGGCTGGTTTATTGCTGATAAATCTGGAGCCGGTGAGCGTGGGTCTCGCG
GTATCATTGCAGCACTGGGGCCAGATGGTAAGCCCTCCCGTATCGTAGTTATCTACACGACGGGGAGTCA
GGCAACTATGGATGAACGAAATAGACAGATCGCTGAGATAGGTGCCTCACTGATTAAGCATTGGTAACTG
TCAGACCAAGTTTACTCATATATACTTTAGATTGATTTAAAACTTCATTTTTAATTTAAAAGGATCTAGG
TGAAGATCCTTTTTGATAATCTCATGACCAAAATCCCTTAACGTGAGTTTTCGTTCCACTGAGCGTCAGA
CCCCGTAGAAAAGATCAAAGGATCTTCTTGAGATCCTTTTTTTCTGCGCGTAATCTGCTGCTTGCAAACA
AAAAAACCACCGCTACCAGCGGTGGTTTGTTTGCCGGATCAAGAGCTACCAACTCTTTTTCCGAAGGTAA
CTGGCTTCAGCAGAGCGCAGATACCAAATACTGTTCTTCTAGTGTAGCCGTAGTTAGGCCACCACTTCAA
GAACTCTGTAGCACCGCCTACATACCTCGCTCTGCTAATCCTGTTACCAGTGGCTGCTGCCAGTGGCGAT
AAGTCGTGTCTTACCGGGTTGGACTCAAGACGATAGTTACCGGATAAGGCGCAGCGGTCGGGCTGAACGG
GGGGTTCGTGCACACAGCCCAGCTTGGAGCGAACGACCTACACCGAACTGAGATACCTACAGCGTGAGCT
ATGAGAAAGCGCCACGCTTCCCGAAGGGAGAAAGGCGGACAGGTATCCGGTAAGCGGCAGGGTCGGAACA
GGAGAGCGCACGAGGGAGCTTCCAGGGGGAAACGCCTGGTATCTTTATAGTCCTGTCGGGTTTCGCCACC
TCTGACTTGAGCGTCGATTTTTGTGATGCTCGTCAGGGGGGCGGAGCCTATGGAAAAACGCCAGCAACGC
GGCCTTTTTACGGTTCCTGGCCTTTTGCTGGCCTTTTGCTCACATGTTCTTTCCTGCGTTATCCCCTGAT
TCTGTGGATAACCGTATTACCGCCTTTGAGTGAGCTGATACCGCTCGCCGCAGCCGAACGACCGAGCGCA
GCGAGTCAGTGAGCGAGGAAGCGGAAGAGCGCCCAATACGCAAACCGCCTCTCCCCGCGCGTTGGCCGAT
TCATTAATGCAGCTGGCACGACAGGTTTCCCGACTGGAAAGCGGGCAGTGAGCGCAACGCAATTAATGTG
AGTTAGCTCACTCATTAGGCACCCCAGGCTTTACACTTTATGCTTCCGGCTCGTATGTTGTGTGGAATTG
TGAGCGGATAACAATTTCACACAGGAAACAGCTATGACCATGATTACGCCAAGCGCGCAATTAACCCTCA
CTAAAGGGAACAAAAGCTGGAGCTGCAAGCTTAATGTAGTCTTATGCAATACTCTTGTAGTCTTGCAACA
TGGTAACGATGAGTTAGCAACATGCCTTACAAGGAGAGAAAAAGCACCGTGCATGCCGATTGGTGGAAGT
AAGGTGGTACGATCGTGCCTTATTAGGAAGGCAACAGACGGGTCTGACATGGATTGGACGAACCACTGAA
TTGCCGCATTGCAGAGATATTGTATTTAAGTGCCTAGCTCGATACATAAACGGGTCTCTCTGGTTAGACC
AGATCTGAGCCTGGGAGCTCTCTGGCTAACTAGGGAACCCACTGCTTAAGCCTCAATAAAGCTTGCCTTG
AGTGCTTCAAGTAGTGTGTGCCCGTCTGTTGTGTGACTCTGGTAACTAGAGATCCCTCAGACCCTTTTAG
TCAGTGTGGAAAATCTCTAGCAGTGGCGCCCGAACAGGGACTTGAAAGCGAAAGGGAAACCAGAGGAGCT
CTCTCGACGCAGGACTCGGCTTGCTGAAGCGCGCACGGCAAGAGGCGAGGGGCGGCGACTGGTGAGTACG
CCAAAAATTTTGACTAGCGGAGGCTAGAAGGAGAGAGATGGGTGCGAGAGCGTCAGTATTAAGCGGGGGA
GAATTAGATCGCGATGGGAAAAAATTCGGTTAAGGCCAGGGGGAAAGAAAAAATATAAATTAAAACATAT
AGTATGGGCAAGCAGGGAGCTAGAACGATTCGCAGTTAATCCTGGCCTGTTAGAAACATCAGAAGGCTGT
AGACAAATACTGGGACAGCTACAACCATCCCTTCAGACAGGATCAGAAGAACTTAGATCATTATATAATA
CAGTAGCAACCCTCTATTGTGTGCATCAAAGGATAGAGATAAAAGACACCAAGGAAGCTTTAGACAAGAT
AGAGGAAGAGCAAAACAAAAGTAAGACCACCGCACAGCAAGCGGCCGCTGATCTTCAGACCTGGAGGAGG
AGATATGAGGGACAATTGGAGAAGTGAATTATATAAATATAAAGTAGTAAAAATTGAACCATTAGGAGTA
GCACCCACCAAGGCAAAGAGAAGAGTGGTGCAGAGAGAAAAAAGAGCAGTGGGAATAGGAGCTTTGTTCC
TTGGGTTCTTGGGAGCAGCAGGAAGCACTATGGGCGCAGCGTCAATGACGCTGACGGTACAGGCCAGACA
ATTATTGTCTGGTATAGTGCAGCAGCAGAACAATTTGCTGAGGGCTATTGAGGCGCAACAGCATCTGTTG
CAACTCACAGTCTGGGGCATCAAGCAGCTCCAGGCAAGAATCCTGGCTGTGGAAAGATACCTAAAGGATC
AACAGCTCCTGGGGATTTGGGGTTGCTCTGGAAAACTCATTTGCACCACTGCTGTGCCTTGGAATGCTAG
TTGGAGTAATAAATCTCTGGAACAGATTTGGAATCACACGACCTGGATGGAGTGGGACAGAGAAATTAAC
AATTACACAAGCTTAATACACTCCTTAATTGAAGAATCGCAAAACCAGCAAGAAAAGAATGAACAAGAAT
TATTGGAATTAGATAAATGGGCAAGTTTGTGGAATTGGTTTAACATAACAAATTGGCTGTGGTATATAAA
ATTATTCATAATGATAGTAGGAGGCTTGGTAGGTTTAAGAATAGTTTTTGCTGTACTTTCTATAGTGAAT
AGAGTTAGGCAGGGATATTCACCATTATCGTTTCAGACCCACCTCCCAACCCCGAGGGGACCCAGAGAGG
GCCTATTTCCCATGATTCCTTCATATTTGCATATACGATACAAGGCTGTTAGAGAGATAATTAGAATTAA
TTTGACTGTAAACACAAAGATATTAGTACAAAATACGTGACGTAGAAAGTAATAATTTCTTGGGTAGTTT
GCAGTTTTAAAATTATGTTTTAAAATGGACTATCATATGCTTACCGTAACTTGAAAGTATTTCGATTTCT
TGGCTTTATATATCTTGTGGAAAGGACGAAACACCGATCCGGGTCAATAAACGGCGGTTTTAGAGCTAGA
AATAGCAAGTTAAAATAAGGCTAGTCCGTTATCAACTTGAAAAAGTGGCACCGAGTCGGTGCTTTTTTAA
GCTTGGCGTAACTAGATCTTGAGACAAATGGCAGTATTCATCCACAATTTTAAAAGAAAAGGGGGGATTG
GGGGGTACAGTGCAGGGGAAAGAATAGTAGACATAATAGCAACAGACATACAAACTAAAGAATTACAAAA
ACAAATTACAAAAATTCAAAATTTTCGGGTTTATTACAGGGACAGCAGAGATCCACTTTGGCGCCGGCTC
GAGGGGG
