>Addgene plasmid #78045 | DGKH gRNA (BRDN0001149163) | depositor partial sequence | sequence record 145504 | Target Sequence
ATCCGGGTCAATAAACGGCG
