>Addgene plasmid #78045 | DGKH gRNA (BRDN0001149163) | addgene partial sequence | sequence record 188889 | hU6-F
GGTGACGCTAGCAAAGTAATAATTTCTTGGGTAGCTTTGCAGCTTTTAAAATTATGTTTTAAAATGGACT
ATCATATGCTTACCGTAACTTGAAAGTATTTCGATTTCTTGGCTTTATATATCTTGTGGAAAGGACGAAA
CACCGATCCGGGTCAATAAACGGCGGTTTTAGAGCTAGAAATAGCAAGTTAAAATAAGGCTAGTCCGTTA
TCAACTTGAAAAAGTGGCACCGAGTCGGTGCTTTTTTAAGCTTGGCGTAACTAGATCTTGAGACAAATGG
CAGTATTCATCCACAATTTTAAAAGAAAAGGGGGGATTGGGGGGTACAGTGCAGGGGAAAGAATAGTAGA
CATAATAGCAACAGACATACAAACTAAAGAATTACAAAAACAAATTACAAAAATTCAAAATTTTCGGGTT
TATTACAGGGACAGCAGAGATCCACTTTGGCGCCGGCTCGAGGGGGCCCGGGTGCAAAGATGGATAAAGT
TTTNAACAGAGAGGAATCTTTGCAGCTAATGGACCTTCTAGGTCTTGAAAGGAGTGGGAATTGGCTCCGG
TGCCCGTCAG
